Addgene plasmid #195788: pENTR223-BILF2
Purpose: Gateway Entry Clone of Epstein-Barr virus BILF2
Depositing lab: Eric Johannsen. Depositing organization: Brigham and Women's Hospital. Publication: Epstein-Barr virus and virus human protein interaction maps. Calderwood MA, Venkatesan K, Xing L, Chase MR, Vazquez A, Holthaus AM, Ewence AE, Li N, Hirozane-Kishikawa T, Hill DE, Vidal M, Kieff E, Johannsen E. Proc Natl Acad Sci U S A. 2007 May 1;104(18):7606-11. doi: 10.1073/pnas.0702332104. Epub 2007 Apr 19. PubMed 17446270.
Backbone
  Vector backbone: pENTR223.1
  Backbone manufacturer: Invitrogen
  Backbone size w/o insert (bp): 2875
  Vector type: Gateway Entry Vector
Growth in bacteria
  Bacterial resistance: Spectinomycin, 50 μg/mL
  Growth temperature: 37°C
  Growth strain: DH5alpha
  Copy number: High Copy
Gene/Insert
  Gene/Insert name: BILF2
  Species: Epstein-Barr virus
  Cloning method: Gateway Cloning
Terms and licenses: Academic/Nonprofit Terms; Industry Terms: Not Available to Industry
How to cite: pENTR223-BILF2 was a gift from Eric Johannsen (Addgene plasmid # 195788 ; http://n2t.net/addgene:195788 ; RRID:Addgene_195788)
