[The description below was written by a language model from this plasmid's Addgene catalogue record and pLannotate feature annotations shown in this document.]
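Description:
pENTR223-BILF2 is a Gateway entry clone carrying the BILF2 open reading frame of Epstein-Barr virus in the pENTR223.1 backbone. It is a small bacterial plasmid (the sequenced record is about 3.5 kb) maintained in E. coli from a high-copy ColE1/pUC-type origin and selected with spectinomycin through the aadA aminoglycoside adenylyltransferase gene (SmR). That gene lies downstream of a partial class 1 integron Pc promoter and a short gentamicin acetyltransferase remnant, both apparently carried over from the integron-derived resistance cassette. Short lacI and lacZα fragments are also annotated as backbone remnants with no evident function.

The insert is a 744-nt coding sequence matching BILF2 of the B95-8 strain. It is flanked on both sides by Gateway attL recombination sites in opposing orientation. The automated annotation labels both as attL3, although an entry clone would normally have two distinct attL sites; the record does not resolve which variants are actually present. The rrnB T1 and T2 terminators sit upstream of the cassette, where they insulate the insert from read-through transcription from the backbone. A T7 promoter lies just beyond the downstream att site, pointing back toward the insert. No eukaryotic promoter, tag or reporter is annotated, as expected for an entry vector that is not itself meant for expression.

The plasmid serves as a shuttle source of the viral ORF. An LR Clonase reaction transfers BILF2 into any compatible destination vector, which then supplies the promoters, fusion tags or host-specific elements. The associated publication concerns Epstein-Barr virus and virus–human protein interaction maps, which suggests the clone belongs to a viral ORF collection built for interaction screening.
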