Features (pLannotate 1.2.2; 12 found; start..end, strand, type, name):
    121..213     +  CDS            lacI (fragment): lac repressor; lacI; The lac repressor binds to the lac operator to inhibit transcription in E. coli. This inhibition can be relieved by adding lactose or isopropyl-β-D-thiogalactopyranoside (IPTG).
    268..295     -  terminator     rrnB T2 terminator: transcription terminator T2 from the E. coli rrnB gene
    427..470     +  terminator     rrnB T1 terminator: Escherichia coli rrnB; transcription terminator T1 from the E. coli rrnB gene
    517..553     -  CDS            lacZα (fragment): LacZα fragment of β-galactosidase; lacZ fragment
    570..665     +  protein_bind   attL3: mutant version of attL; recombination site for the Gateway® LR reaction LR Clonase™
    668..1411    +  CDS            BILF2_EBVB9: Experimental evidence at protein level: Swiss-Prot protein existence level 1. From Epstein-Barr virus (strain B95-8) (HHV-4) (Human herpesvirus 4).
   1413..1508    -  protein_bind   attL3: mutant version of attL; recombination site for the Gateway® LR reaction LR Clonase™
   1527..1545    -  promoter       T7 promoter: promoter for bacteriophage T7 RNA polymerase
   1735..1758    +  promoter       Pc promoter (fragment): intI1 (promoter lies within the coding sequence); class 1 integron promoter
   1934..1990    +  CDS            GmR (fragment): gentamycin acetyltransferase; aacC1; confers resistance to gentamycin
   1997..2788    +  CDS            SmR: aminoglycoside adenylyltransferase (Murphy, 1985); aadA; confers resistance to spectinomycin and streptomycin
   2881..3469    +  rep_origin     ori: high-copy-number ColE1/pMB1/pBR322/pUC origin of replication
>Addgene plasmid #195788 | pENTR223-BILF2 | addgene full sequence | sequence record 385794 | Addgene NGS Result
CTTTCCTGCGTTATCCCCTGATTCTGTGGATAACCGTATTACCGCCTTTGAGTGAGCTGATACCGCTCGC
CGCAGCCGAACGACCGAGCGCAGCGAGTCAGTGAGCGAGGAAGCGGAAGAGCGCCCAATACGCAAACCGC
CTCTCCCCGCGCGTTGGCCGATTCATTAATGCAGCTGGCACGACAGGTTTCCCGACTGGAAAGCGGGCAG
TGAGCGCAACGCAATTAATACGCGTACCGCTAGCCAGGAAGAGTTTGTAGAAACGCAAAAAGGCCATCCG
TCAGGATGGCCTTCTGCTTAGTTTGATGCCTGGCAGTTTATGGCGGGCGTCCTGCCCGCCACCCTCCGGG
CCGTTGCTTCACAACGTTCAAATCCGCTCCCGGCGGATTTGTCCTACTCAGGAGAGCGTTCACCGACAAA
CAACAGATAAAACGAAAGGCCCAGTCTTCCGACTGAGCCTTTCGTTTTATTTGATGCCTGGCAGTTCCCT
ACTCTCGCGTTAACGCTAGCATGGATGTTTTCCCAGTCACGACGTTGTAAAACGACGGCCAGTCTTAAGC
TCGGGCCCCAAATAATGATTTTATTTTGACTGATAGTGACCTGTTCGTTGCAACAAATTGATGAGCAATG
CTTTTTTATAATGCCAACTTTGTACAAAAAAGTTGGCATGACTCATTTAGTGCTTCTATTGTGCTGCTGT
GTGGGGTCTGTTTGTGCATTTTTCTCAGATCTGGTTAAATTTGAAAATGTCACCGCCCATGCAGGTGCTA
GAGTGAATCTCACCTGCAGCGTTCCTAGCAATGAGTCGGTCTCTCGGATCGAGTTGGGCCGGGGATACAC
TCCCGGGGATGGACAACTGCCCTTGGCCGTAGCTACTTCCAACAACGGAACTCATATAACTAACGGGGGT
TACAATTATAGCCTTACCCTAGAATGGGTAAATGACTCCAACACCTCCGTCTCTCTGATAATCCCCAATG
TGACCCTTGCGCATGCAGGTTACTACACGTGCAATGTGACACTGAGAAATTGCAGTGTGGCCTCCGGGGT
CCACTGCAATTACTCTGCAGGGGAAGAAGACGACCAATACCATGCCAACCGGACCCTCACTCAGCGTATG
CATCTTACTGTTATCCCAGCCACTACCATAGCCCCCACCACATTAGTCTCCCACACCACAAGCACCAGTC
ACAGGCCCCATAGGCGGCCTGTTTCTAAACGTCCCACGCATAAGCCAGTGACCCTGGGCCCTTTTCCAAT
CGATCCCTGGCGCCCTAAGACCACCTGGGTGCACTGGGCCCTGCTCCTAATCACTTGTGCTGTGGTGGCT
CCGGTGCTCCTCATCATTATCATCTCCTGTCTGGGGTGGCTGGCGGGCTGGGGGAGGCGGCGCAAGGGCT
GGATACCCCTGCCAACTTTCTTGTACAAAGTTGGCATTATAAGAAAGCATTGCTTATCAATTTGTTGCAA
CGAACAGGTCACTATCAGTCAAAATAAAATCATTATTTGCCATCCAGCTGATATCCCCTATAGTGAGTCG
TATTACATGGTCATAGCTGTTTCCTGGCAGCTCTGGCCCGTGTCTCAAAATCTCTGATGTTACATTGCAC
AAGATAAAAATATATCATCATGCCTCCTCTAGACCAGCCAGGACAGAAATGCCTCGACTTCGCTGCTACC
CAAGGTTGCCGGGTGACGCACACCGTGGAAACGGATGAAGGCACGAACCCAGTGGACATAAGCCTGTTCG
GTTCGTAAGCTGTAATGCAAGTAGCGTATGCGCTCACGCAACTGGTCCAGAACCTTGACCGAACGCAGCG
GTGGTAACGGCGCAGTGGCGGTTTTCATGGCTTGTTATGACTGTTTTTTTGGGGTACAGTCTATGCCTCG
GGCATCCAAGCAGCAAGCGCGTTACGCCGTGGGTCGATGTTTGATGTTATGGAGCAGCAACGATGTTACG
CAGCAGGGCAGTCGCCCTAAAACAAAGTTAAACATTATGAGGGAAGCGGTGATCGCCGAAGTATCGACTC
AACTATCAGAGGTAGTTGGCGTCATCGAGCGCCATCTCGAACCGACGTTGCTGGCCGTACATTTGTACGG
CTCCGCAGTGGATGGCGGCCTGAAGCCACACAGTGATATTGATTTGCTGGTTACGGTGACCGTAAGGCTT
GATGAAACAACGCGGCGAGCTTTGATCAACGACCTTTTGGAAACTTCGGCTTCCCCTGGAGAGAGCGAGA
TTCTCCGCGCTGTAGAAGTCACCATTGTTGTGCACGACGACATCATTCCGTGGCGTTATCCAGCTAAGCG
CGAACTGCAATTTGGAGAATGGCAGCGCAATGACATTCTTGCAGGTATCTTCGAGCCAGCCACGATCGAC
ATTGATCTGGCTATCTTGCTGACAAAAGCAAGAGAACATAGCGTTGCCTTGGTAGGTCCAGCGGCGGAGG
AACTCTTTGATCCGGTTCCTGAACAGGATCTATTTGAGGCGCTAAATGAAACCTTAACGCTATGGAACTC
GCCGCCCGACTGGGCTGGCGATGAGCGAAATGTAGTGCTTACGTTGTCCCGCATTTGGTACAGCGCAGTA
ACCGGCAAAATCGCGCCGAAGGATGTCGCTGCCGACTGGGCAATGGAGCGCCTGCCGGCCCAGTATCAGC
CCGTCATACTTGAAGCTAGACAGGCTTATCTTGGACAAGAAGAAGATCGCTTGGCCTCGCGCGCAGATCA
GTTGGAAGAATTTGTCCACTACGTGAAAGGCGAGATCACCAAGGTAGTCGGCAAATAACCCTCGAGCCAC
CCATGACCAAAATCCCTTAACGTGAGTTACGCGTCGTTCCACTGAGCGTCAGACCCCGTAGAAAAGATCA
AAGGATCTTCTTGAGATCCTTTTTTTCTGCGCGTAATCTGCTGCTTGCAAACAAAAAAACCACCGCTACC
AGCGGTGGTTTGTTTGCCGGATCAAGAGCTACCAACTCTTTTTCCGAAGGTAACTGGCTTCAGCAGAGCG
CAGATACCAAATACTGTTCTTCTAGTGTAGCCGTAGTTAGGCCACCACTTCAAGAACTCTGTAGCACCGC
CTACATACCTCGCTCTGCTAATCCTGTTACCAGTGGCTGCTGCCAGTGGCGATAAGTCGTGTCTTACCGG
GTTGGACTCAAGACGATAGTTACCGGATAAGGCGCAGCGGTCGGGCTGAACGGGGGGTTCGTGCACACAG
CCCAGCTTGGAGCGAACGACCTACACCGAACTGAGATACCTACAGCGTGAGCTATGAGAAAGCGCCACGC
TTCCCGAAGGGAGAAAGGCGGACAGGTATCCGGTAAGCGGCAGGGTCGGAACAGGAGAGCGCACGAGGGA
GCTTCCAGGGGGAAACGCCTGGTATCTTTATAGTCCTGTCGGGTTTCGCCACCTCTGACTTGAGCGTCGA
TTTTTGTGATGCTCGTCAGGGGGGCGGAGCCTATGGAAAAACGCCAGCAACGCGGCCTTTTTACGGTTCC
TGGCCTTTTGCTGGCCTTTTGCTCACATGTT
